>Addgene plasmid #110943 | pLKO-puro-tetON-shOGDH 2956 | addgene full sequence | sequence record 226786 | Addgene NGS Result
GACAGGTTTCCCGACTGGAAAGCGGGCAGTGAGCGCAACGCAATTAATGTGAGTTAGCTCACTCATTAGG
CACCCCAGGCTTTACACTTTATGCTTCCGGCTCGTATGTTGTGTGGAATTGTGAGCGGATAACAATTTCA
CACAGGAAACAGCTATGACCATGATTACGCCAAGCGCGCAATTAACCCTCACTAAAGGGAACAAAAGCTG
GAGCTGCAAGCTTAATGTAGTCTTATGCAATACTCTTGTAGTCTTGCAACATGGTAACGATGAGTTAGCA
ACATGCCTTACAAGGAGAGAAAAAGCACCGTGCATGCCGATTGGTGGAAGTAAGGTGGTACGATCGTGCC
TTATTAGGAAGGCAACAGACGGGTCTGACATGGATTGGACGAACCACTGAATTGCCGCATTGCAGAGATA
TTGTATTTAAGTGCCTAGCTCGATACATAAACGGGTCTCTCTGGTTAGACCAGATCTGAGCCTGGGAGCT
CTCTGGCTAACTAGGGAACCCACTGCTTAAGCCTCAATAAAGCTTGCCTTGAGTGCTTCAAGTAGTGTGT
GCCCGTCTGTTGTGTGACTCTGGTAACTAGAGATCCCTCAGACCCTTTTAGTCAGTGTGGAAAATCTCTA
GCAGTGGCGCCCGAACAGGGACTTGAAAGCGAAAGGGAAACCAGAGGAGCTCTCTCGACGCAGGACTCGG
CTTGCTGAAGCGCGCACGGCAAGAGGCGAGGGGCGGCGACTGGTGAGTACGCCAAAAATTTTGACTAGCG
GAGGCTAGAAGGAGAGAGATGGGTGCGAGAGCGTCAGTATTAAGCGGGGGAGAATTAGATCGCGATGGGA
AAAAATTCGGTTAAGGCCAGGGGGAAAGAAAAAATATAAATTAAAACATATAGTATGGGCAAGCAGGGAG
CTAGAACGATTCGCAGTTAATCCTGGCCTGTTAGAAACATCAGAAGGCTGTAGACAAATACTGGGACAGC
TACAACCATCCCTTCAGACAGGATCAGAAGAACTTAGATCATTATATAATACAGTAGCAACCCTCTATTG
TGTGCATCAAAGGATAGAGATAAAAGACACCAAGGAAGCTTTAGACAAGATAGAGGAAGAGCAAAACAAA
AGTAAGACCACCGCACAGCAAGCGGCCGCTGATCTTCAGACCTGGAGGAGGAGATATGAGGGACAATTGG
AGAAGTGAATTATATAAATATAAAGTAGTAAAAATTGAACCATTAGGAGTAGCACCCACCAAGGCAAAGA
GAAGAGTGGTGCAGAGAGAAAAAAGAGCAGTGGGAATAGGAGCTTTGTTCCTTGGGTTCTTGGGAGCAGC
AGGAAGCACTATGGGCGCAGCGTCAATGACGCTGACGGTACAGGCCAGACAATTATTGTCTGGTATAGTG
CAGCAGCAGAACAATTTGCTGAGGGCTATTGAGGCGCAACAGCATCTGTTGCAACTCACAGTCTGGGGCA
TCAAGCAGCTCCAGGCAAGAATCCTGGCTGTGGAAAGATACCTAAAGGATCAACAGCTCCTGGGGATTTG
GGGTTGCTCTGGAAAACTCATTTGCACCACTGCTGTGCCTTGGAATGCTAGTTGGAGTAATAAATCTCTG
GAACAGATTTGGAATCACACGACCTGGATGGAGTGGGACAGAGAAATTAACAATTACACAAGCTTAATAC
ACTCCTTAATTGAAGAATCGCAAAACCAGCAAGAAAAGAATGAACAAGAATTATTGGAATTAGATAAATG
GGCAAGTTTGTGGAATTGGTTTAACATAACAAATTGGCTGTGGTATATAAAATTATTCATAATGATAGTA
GGAGGCTTGGTAGGTTTAAGAATAGTTTTTGCTGTACTTTCTATAGTGAATAGAGTTAGGCAGGGATATT
CACCATTATCGTTTCAGACCCACCTCCCAACCCCGAGGGGACCCGACAGGCCCGAAGGAATAGAAGAAGA
AGGTGGAGAGAGAGACAGAGACAGATCCATTCGATTAGTGAACGGATCTCGACGGTATCGATCACGAGAC
TAGCCTCGAGCGGCCGCAATATTTGCATGTCGCTATGTGTTCTGGGAAATCACCATAAACGTGAAATCCC
TATCAGTGATAGAGACTTATAAGTTCCCTATCAGTGATAGAGACACCGGGACTACGTGAAGCCAAGACTT
CTCGAGAAGTCTTGGCTTCACGTAGTCTTTTTGAATTCTCGACCTCGAGACAAATGGCAGTATTCATCCA
CAATTTTAAAAGAAAAGGGGGGATTGGGGGGTACAGTGCAGGGGAAAGAATAGTAGACATAATAGCAACA
GACATACAAACTAAAGAATTACAAAAACAAATTACAAAAATTCAAAATTTTCGGGTTTATTACAGGGACA
GCAGAGATCCACTTTGGCCGCGGCTCGAGGGGGTTGGGGTTGCGCCTTTTCCAAGGCAGCCCTGGGTTTG
CGCAGGGACGCGGCTGCTCTGGGCGTGGTTCCGGGAAACGCAGCGGCGCCGACCCTGGGTCTCGCACATT
CTTCACGTCCGTTCGCAGCGTCACCCGGATCTTCGCCGCTACCCTTGTGGGCCCCCCGGCGACGCTTCCT
GCTCCGCCCCTAAGTCGGGAAGGTTCCTTGCGGTTCGCGGCGTGCCGGACGTGACAAACGGAAGCCGCAC
GTCTCACTAGTACCCTCGCAGACGGACAGCGCCAGGGAGCAATGGCAGCGCGCCGACCGCGATGGGCTGT
GGCCAATAGCGGCTGCTCAGCAGGGCGCGCCGAGAGCAGCGGCCGGGAAGGGGCGGTGCGGGAGGCGGGG
TGTGGGGCGGTAGTGTGGGCCCTGTTCCTGCCCGCGCGGTGTTCCGCATTCTGCAAGCCTCCGGAGCGCA
CGTCGGCAGTCGGCTCCCTCGTTGACCGAATCACCGACCTCTCTCCCCAGGGGGATCTGTGAGTTTGGGG
ACCCTTGATTGTTCTTTCTTTTTCGCTATTGTAAAATTCATGTTATATGGAGGGGGCAAAGTTTTCAGGG
TGTTGTTTAGAATGGGAAGATGTCCCTTGTATCACCATGGACCCTCATGATAATTTTGTTTCTTTCACTT
TCTACTCTGTTGACAACCATTGTCTCCTCTTATTTTCTTTTCATTTTCTGTAACTTTTTCGTTAAACTTT
AGCTTGCATTTGTAACGAATTTTTAAATTCACTTTTGTTTATTTGTCAGATTGTAAGTACTTTCTCTAAT
CACTTTTTTTTCAAGGCAATCAGGGTATATTATATTGTACTTCAGCACAGTTTTAGAGAACAATTGTTAT
AATTAAATGATAAGGTAGAATATTTCTGCATATAAATTCTGGCTGGCGTGGAAATATTCTTATTGGTAGA
AACAACTACATCCTGGTCATCATCCTGCCTTTCTCTTTATGGTTACAATGATATACACTGTTTGAGATGA
GGATAAAATACTCTGAGTCCAAACCGGGCCCCTCTGCTAACCATGTTCATGCCTTCTTCTTTTTCCTACA
GCTCCTGGGCAACGTGCTGGTTATTGTGCTGTCTCATCATTTTGGCAAAGAATTGTAATACGACTCACTA
TAGGGCGAATTGATATGTCTAGATTAGATAAAAGTAAAGTGATTAACAGCGCATTAGAGCTGCTTAATGA
GGTCGGAATCGAAGGTTTAACAACCCGTAAACTCGCCCAGAAGCTAGGTGTAGAGCAGCCTACATTGTAT
TGGCATGTAAAAAATAAGCGGGCTTTGCTCGACGCCTTAGCCATTGAGATGTTAGATAGGCACCATACTC
ACTTTTGCCCTTTAGAAGGGGAAAGCTGGCAAGATTTTTTACGTAATAACGCTAAAAGTTTTAGATGTGC
TTTACTAAGTCATCGCGATGGAGCAAAAGTACATTTAGGTACACGGCCTACAGAAAAACAGTATGAAACT
CTCGAAAATCAATTAGCCTTTTTATGCCAACAAGGTTTTTCACTAGAGAATGCATTATATGCACTCAGCG
CTGTGGGGCATTTTACTTTAGGTTGCGTATTGGAAGATCAAGAGCATCAAGTCGCTAAAGAAGAAAGGGA
AACACCTACTACTGATAGTATGCCGCCATTATTACGACAAGCTATCGAATTATTTGATCACCAAGGTGCA
GAGCCAGCCTTCTTATTCGGCCTTGAATTGATCATATGCGGATTAGAAAAACAACTTAAATGTGAAAGTG
GGTCCGCGTACAGCGGCTCCCGGGAGTTCTAGGGATCTGCCCCTCTCCCTCCCCCCCCCCTAACGTTACT
GGCCGAAGCCGCTTGGAATAAGGCCGGTGTGCGTTTGTCTATATGTTATTTTCCACCATATTGCCGTCTT
TTGGCAATGTGAGGGCCCGGAAACCTGGCCCTGTCTTCTTGACGAGCATTCCTAGGGGTCTTTCCCCTCT
CGCCAAAGGAATGCAAGGTCTGTTGAATGTCGTGAAGGAAGCAGTTCCTCTGGAAGCTTCTTGAAGACAA
ACAACGTCTGTAGCGACCCTTTGCAGGCAGCGGAACCCCCCACCTGGCGACAGGTGCCTCTGCGGCCAAA
AGCCACGTGTATAAGATACACCTGCAAAGGCGGCACAACCCCAGTGCCACGTTGTGAGTTGGATAGTTGT
GGAAAGAGTCAAATGGCTCTCCTCAAGCGTATTCAACAAGGGGCTGAAGGATGCCCAGAAGGTACCCCAT
TGTATGGGATCTGATCTGGGGCCTCGGTGCACATGCTTTACATGTGTTTAGTCGAGGTTAAAAAAACGTC
TAGGCCCCCCGAACCACGGGGACGTGGTTTTCCTTTGAAAAACACGATGATAAGGATCCACCGGAGCTTA
CCATGACCGAGTACAAGCCCACGGTGCGCCTCGCCACCCGCGACGACGTCCCCAGGGCCGTACGCACCCT
CGCCGCCGCGTTCGCCGACTACCCCGCCACGCGCCACACCGTCGATCCGGACCGCCACATCGAGCGGGTC
ACCGAGCTGCAAGAACTCTTCCTCACGCGCGTCGGGCTCGACATCGGCAAGGTGTGGGTCGCGGACGACG
GCGCCGCGGTGGCGGTCTGGACCACGCCGGAGAGCGTCGAAGCGGGGGCGGTGTTCGCCGAGATCGGCCC
GCGCATGGCCGAGTTGAGCGGTTCCCGGCTGGCCGCGCAGCAACAGATGGAAGGCCTCCTGGCGCCGCAC
CGGCCCAAGGAGCCCGCGTGGTTCCTGGCCACCGTCGGCGTCTCGCCCGACCACCAGGGCAAGGGTCTGG
GCAGCGCCGTCGTGCTCCCCGGAGTGGAGGCGGCCGAGCGCGCCGGGGTGCCCGCCTTCCTGGAGACCTC
CGCGCCCCGCAACCTCCCCTTCTACGAGCGGCTCGGCTTCACCGTCACCGCCGACGTCGAGGTGCCCGAA
GGACCGCGCACCTGGTGCATGACCCGCAAGCCCGGTGCCTGACGCCCGCCCCACGACCCGCAGCGCCCGA
CCGAAAGGAGCGCACGACCCCATGCATCGGTACCTTTAAGACCAATGACTTACAAGGCAGCTGTAGATCT
TAGCCACTTTTTAAAAGAAAAGGGGGGACTGGAAGGGCTAATTCACTCCCAACGAAGACAAGATCTGCTT
TTTGCTTGTACTGGGTCTCTCTGGTTAGACCAGATCTGAGCCTGGGAGCTCTCTGGCTAACTAGGGAACC
CACTGCTTAAGCCTCAATAAAGCTTGCCTTGAGTGCTTCAAGTAGTGTGTGCCCGTCTGTTGTGTGACTC
TGGTAACTAGAGATCCCTCAGACCCTTTTAGTCAGTGTGGAAAATCTCTAGCAGTAGTAGTTCATGTCAT
CTTATTATTCAGTATTTATAACTTGCAAAGAAATGAATATCAGAGAGTGAGAGGAACTTGTTTATTGCAG
CTTATAATGGTTACAAATAAAGCAATAGCATCACAAATTTCACAAATAAAGCATTTTTTTCACTGCATTC
TAGTTGTGGTTTGTCCAAACTCATCAATGTATCTTATCATGTCTGGCTCTAGCTATCCCGCCCCTAACTC
CGCCCATCCCGCCCCTAACTCCGCCCAGTTCCGCCCATTCTCCGCCCCATGGCTGACTAATTTTTTTTAT
TTATGCAGAGGCCGAGGCCGCCTCGGCCTCTGAGCTATTCCAGAAGTAGTGAGGAGGCTTTTTTGGAGGC
CTAGGGACGTACCCAATTCGCCCTATAGTGAGTCGTATTACGCGCGCTCACTGGCCGTCGTTTTACAACG
TCGTGACTGGGAAAACCCTGGCGTTACCCAACTTAATCGCCTTGCAGCACATCCCCCTTTCGCCAGCTGG
CGTAATAGCGAAGAGGCCCGCACCGATCGCCCTTCCCAACAGTTGCGCAGCCTGAATGGCGAATGGG
[124 nt withheld, positions 6368-6491]
C
[91 nt withheld, positions 6493-6583]
A
[49 nt withheld, positions 6585-6633]
CCTTTGACGTTGGAGTCCACGTTCTTT
[37 nt withheld, positions 6661-6697]
ACCCTATCTCGGTCTATTCTTTTGATTTATAAGGGATTTTGCCGATTTCGGCCTATTGGTTAAAAAATGA
GCTGATTTAACAAAAATTTAACGCGAATTTTAACAAAATATTAACGCTTACAATTTAGGTGGCACTTTTC
GGGGAAATGTGCGCGGAACCCCTATTTGTTTATTTTTCTAAATACATTCAAATATGTATCCGCTCATGAG
ACAATAACCCTGATAAATGCTTCAATAATATTGAAAAAGGAAGAGTATGAGTATTCAACATTTCCGTGTC
GCCCTTATTCCCTTTTTTGCGGCATTTTGCCTTCCTGTTTTTGCTCACCCAGAAACGCTGGTGAAAGTAA
AAGATGCTGAAGATCAGTTGGGTGCACGAGTGGGTTACATCGAACTGGATCTCAACAGCGGTAAGATCCT
TGAGAGTTTTCGCCCCGAAGAACGTTTTCCAATGATGAGCACTTTTAAAGTTCTGCTATGTGGCGCGGTA
TTATCCCGTATTGACGCCGGGCAAGAGCAACTCGGTCGCCGCATACACTATTCTCAGAATGACTTGGTTG
AGTACTCACCAGTCACAGAAAAGCATCTTACGGATGGCATGACAGTAAGAGAATTATGCAGTGCTGCCAT
AACCATGAGTGATAACACTGCGGCCAACTTACTTCTGACAACGATCGGAGGACCGAAGGAGCTAACCGCT
TTTTTGCACAACATGGGGGATCATGTAACTCGCCTTGATCGTTGGGAACCGGAGCTGAATGAAGCCATAC
CAAACGACGAGCGTGACACCACGATGCCTGTAGCAATGGCAACAACGTTGCGCAAACTATTAACTGGCGA
ACTACTTACTCTAGCTTCCCGGCAACAATTAATAGACTGGATGGAGGCGGATAAAGTTGCAGGACCACTT
CTGCGCTCGGCCCTTCCGGCTGGCTGGTTTATTGCTGATAAATCTGGAGCCGGTGAGCGTGGGTCTCGCG
GTATCATTGCAGCACTGGGGCCAGATGGTAAGCCCTCCCGTATCGTAGTTATCTACACGACGGGGAGTCA
GGCAACTATGGATGAACGAAATAGACAGATCGCTGAGATAGGTGCCTCACTGATTAAGCATTGGTAACTG
TCAGACCAAGTTTACTCATATATACTTTAGATTGATTTAAAACTTCATTTTTAATTTAAAAGGATCTAGG
TGAAGATCCTTTTTGATAATCTCATGACCAAAATCCCTTAACGTGAGTTTTCGTTCCACTGAGCGTCAGA
CCCCGTAGAAAAGATCAAAGGATCTTCTTGAGATCCTTTTTTTCTGCGCGTAATCTGCTGCTTGCAAACA
AAAAAACCACCGCTACCAGCGGTGGTTTGTTTGCCGGATCAAGAGCTACCAACTCTTTTTCCGAAGGTAA
CTGGCTTCAGCAGAGCGCAGATACCAAATACTGTTCTTCTAGTGTAGCCGTAGTTAGGCCACCACTTCAA
GAACTCTGTAGCACCGCCTACATACCTCGCTCTGCTAATCCTGTTACCAGTGGCTGCTGCCAGTGGCGAT
AAGTCGTGTCTTACCGGGTTGGACTCAAGACGATAGTTACCGGATAAGGCGCAGCGGTCGGGCTGAACGG
GGGGTTCGTGCACACAGCCCAGCTTGGAGCGAACGACCTACACCGAACTGAGATACCTACAGCGTGAGCT
ATGAGAAAGCGCCACGCTTCCCGAAGGGAGAAAGGCGGACAGGTATCCGGTAAGCGGCAGGGTCGGAACA
GGAGAGCGCACGAGGGAGCTTCCAGGGGGAAACGCCTGGTATCTTTATAGTCCTGTCGGGTTTCGCCACC
TCTGACTTGAGCGTCGATTTTTGTGATGCTCGTCAGGGGGGCGGAGCCTATGGAAAAACGCCAGCAACGC
GGCCTTTTTACGGTTCCTGGCCTTTTGCTGGCCTTTTGCTCACATGTTCTTTCCTGCGTTATCCCCTGAT
TCTGTGGATAACCGTATTACCGCCTTTGAGTGAGCTGATACCGCTCGCCGCAGCCGAACGACCGAGCGCA
GCGAGTCAGTGAGCGAGGAAGCGGAAGAGCGCCCAATACGCAAACCGCCTCTCCCCGCGCGTTGGCCGAT
TCATTAATGCAGCTGGCAC
Features (pLannotate 1.2.2; 29 found; start..end, strand, type, name):
     45..66      +  protein_bind   CAP binding site: CAP binding activates transcription in the presence of cAMP. E. coli catabolite activator protein
     81..111     +  promoter       lac promoter: promoter for the E. coli lac operon
    119..135     +  protein_bind   lac operator: The lac repressor binds to the lac operator to inhibit transcription in E. coli. This inhibition can be relieved by adding lactose or isopropyl-β-D-thiogalactopyranoside (IPTG). lac repressor encoded by lacI
    180..198     +  promoter       T3 promoter: promoter for bacteriophage T3 RNA polymerase
    226..452     +  promoter       RSV promoter: Rous sarcoma virus enhancer/promoter
    453..633     +  LTR            5' LTR (truncated): truncated 5' long terminal repeat (LTR) from HIV-1
    680..805     +  misc_feature   HIV-1 Ψ: packaging signal of human immunodeficiency virus type 1
    789..1152    +  CDS            HIV-1 gag (fragment): gag protein from human immunodeficiency virus 1; gag
   1298..1531    +  misc_feature   RRE: The Rev response element (RRE) of HIV-1 allows for Rev-dependent mRNA export from the nucleus to the cytoplasm.
   1908..2008    +  CDS            Rev (fragment): human immunodeficiency virus 1 (HIV-1) Rev protein; rev; enhances nuclear export of unspliced and incompletely spliced viral mRNAs
   2049..2143    +  promoter       H1-2O2 promoter: doxycycline-inducible variant of the human H1 RNA promoter (Henriksen et al., 2007)
   2244..2361    +  misc_feature   cPPT/CTS: central polypurine tract and central termination sequence of HIV-1
   2410..2920    +  promoter       hPGK promoter: human phosphoglycerate kinase 1 promoter
   2929..3501    +  intron         β-globin intron: intron from rabbit β-globin gene
   3556..3574    +  promoter       T7 promoter: promoter for bacteriophage T7 RNA polymerase
   3585..4205    +  CDS            tetR: TETR2_ECOLX - Experimental evidence at protein level: Swiss-Prot protein existence level 1. TetR is the repressor of the tetracycline resistance element; its N-terminal region forms a helix-turn-helix structure and binds DNA. Binding of tetracycline to TetR reduces the repressor affinity for the tetracycline resistance gene (tetA) promoter operator sites. From Escherichia coli.
   4351..4813    +  misc_feature   IRES: internal ribosome entry site (IRES) of the encephalomyocarditis virus (EMCV)
   4833..5432    +  CDS            PuroR: puromycin N-acetyltransferase; pac from Streptomyces alboniger; confers resistance to puromycin
   5475..5558    +  CDS            nef (fragment): NEF_HV1Z2 - Experimental evidence at protein level: Swiss-Prot protein existence level 1. Extracellular Nef protein targets CD4(+) T-lymphocytes for apoptosis by interacting with CXCR4 surface receptors. From Human immunodeficiency virus type 1 group M subtype D (isolate Z2/CDC-Z34) (HIV-1).
   5560..5793    +  LTR            3' LTR (ΔU3): self-inactivating 3' long terminal repeat (LTR) from HIV-1
   5865..5986    +  polyA_signal   SV40 poly(A) signal: SV40 polyadenylation signal
   6026..6161    +  rep_origin     SV40 ori: SV40 origin of replication
   6182..6200    -  promoter       T7 promoter: promoter for bacteriophage T7 RNA polymerase
   6208..6363    +  CDS            lacZα (fragment): LacZα fragment of β-galactosidase; lacZ fragment
   6368..6796    +  rep_origin     f1 ori (sequence partly withheld): f1 bacteriophage origin of replication; arrow indicates direction of (+) strand synthesis
   6849..6953    +  promoter       AmpR promoter: bla
   6954..7814    +  CDS            AmpR: β-lactamase; bla; confers resistance to ampicillin, carbenicillin, and related antibiotics
   7985..8573    +  rep_origin     ori: high-copy-number ColE1/pMB1/pBR322/pUC origin of replication
   8756..32      +  CDS            lacI (fragment) (across the origin): lac repressor; lacI; The lac repressor binds to the lac operator to inhibit transcription in E. coli. This inhibition can be relieved by adding lactose or isopropyl-β-D-thiogalactopyranoside (IPTG).
