[The description below was written by a language model from this plasmid's Addgene catalogue record and pLannotate feature annotations shown in this document.]
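Description:
pLKO-puro-tetON-shOGDH 2956 is a lentiviral RNAi plasmid built on the Tet-pLKO-puro backbone that delivers a doxycycline-inducible short hairpin RNA against human OGDH (oxoglutarate dehydrogenase). It is propagated in E. coli through a high-copy ColE1/pUC-type origin with ampicillin selection (AmpR). It also carries an f1 origin and an SV40 origin, along with residual lac promoter/operator, lacZα and lacI fragments from the parental cloning vector. The depositor notes that the plasmid is prone to recombination in bacteria, as is common for LTR-containing vectors, so clones may need to be checked. The sequenced record is 8,816 nt, shorter than the 10,633 bp listed for the empty backbone. This is plausibly because a stuffer was replaced when the hairpin was cloned between AgeI and EcoRI, though the record does not say so.

The viral cassette has a third-generation, self-inactivating layout. An RSV promoter drives a truncated HIV-1 5' LTR, followed by the Ψ packaging signal with a gag fragment, the RRE, cPPT/CTS, and a ΔU3 3' LTR with a downstream SV40 polyadenylation signal. The shRNA is expressed from an H1 promoter variant carrying tet operator sites (H1/TO, annotated as H1-2O2); the hairpin itself is not annotated in the feature table. A separate hPGK promoter with a β-globin intron drives a bicistronic transcript encoding TetR and, via an EMCV IRES, puromycin N-acetyltransferase. Transduced mammalian cells can therefore be selected with puromycin and constitutively make the repressor. TetR holds the H1 promoter off until doxycycline releases it, giving conditional OGDH knockdown from a single vector. The associated study concerned dependence of PIK3CA-mutant tumors on OGDH.
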