Addgene plasmid #110943: pLKO-puro-tetON-shOGDH 2956
Purpose: Tet-inducible shRNA targeting OGDH
Depositing lab: William Hahn. Depositing organization: Dana-Farber Cancer Institute. Publication: PIK3CA mutant tumors depend on oxoglutarate dehydrogenase. Ilic N, Birsoy K, Aguirre AJ, Kory N, Pacold ME, Singh S, Moody SE, DeAngelo JD, Spardy NA, Freinkman E, Weir BA, Tsherniak A, Cowley GS, Root DE, Asara JM, Vazquez F, Widlund HR, Sabatini DM, Hahn WC. Proc Natl Acad Sci U S A. 2017 Apr 25;114(17):E3434-E3443. doi: 10.1073/pnas.1617922114. Epub 2017 Apr 10. PubMed 28396387.
Backbone
  Vector backbone: Tet-pLKO-puro
  Backbone manufacturer: Dmitri Wiederschain
  Backbone size w/o insert (bp): 10633
  Vector type: Lentiviral, RNAi
  Selectable markers: Puromycin
Growth in bacteria
  Bacterial resistance: Ampicillin, 100 μg/mL
  Growth temperature: 30°C
  Growth strain: NEB Stable
  Copy number: Unknown
Gene/Insert
  Gene/Insert name: shOGDH
  gRNA/shRNA sequence: GACTACGTGAAGCCAAGACTT
  Species: H. sapiens (human)
  GenBank ID: NM_002541.3
  Entrez Gene: OGDH (a.k.a. AKGDH, E1k, E1o, KGD1, OGDC, OGDH-E1, OGDH2, OGDHD)
  Promoter: H1/TO
  Cloning method: Restriction Enzyme; 5′ cloning site AgeI (unknown if destroyed); 3′ cloning site EcoRI (unknown if destroyed)
  Sequencing primers: 5′ ggcagggatattcaccattatcgtttcaga
Terms and licenses: Academic/Nonprofit Terms; Industry Terms: Not Available to Industry
Depositor comments: Recombination can be minimized by using NEB Stable E. coli strain grown at 30C to amplify the plasmid DNA. Even so, low recombination rate may still happen and when you eventually amplify the DNA you may need to screen through several colonies and perform diagnostic digests to identify the correct ones.
How to cite: pLKO-puro-tetON-shOGDH 2956 was a gift from William Hahn (Addgene plasmid # 110943 ; http://n2t.net/addgene:110943 ; RRID:Addgene_110943)
